LOCUS       Exported 5361 bp ds-DNA circular SYN 12-MAY-2021
DEFINITION  mammalian expression of N-terminally Flag-His8 tagged SARS-CoV-2
            Orf6 under control of a tetracycline-inducible promoter.
ACCESSION   .
VERSION     .
KEYWORDS    pcDNA5-FRT-TO-FH-Orf6
SOURCE      synthetic DNA construct
  ORGANISM  synthetic DNA construct
REFERENCE   1 (bases 1 to 5361)
  TITLE     Tollervey SARS-CoV-2 plasmids
REFERENCE   2 (bases 1 to 5361)
  AUTHORS   .
  TITLE     Direct Submission
  JOURNAL   Exported May 12, 2021 from SnapGene Server 1.1.58
            http://www.snapgene.com
FEATURES             Location/Qualifiers
     source          1..5361
                     /organism="synthetic DNA construct"
                     /mol_type="other DNA"
     enhancer        69..448
                     /label=CMV enhancer
                     /note="human cytomegalovirus immediate early enhancer"
     promoter        449..652
                     /label=CMV promoter
                     /note="human cytomegalovirus (CMV) immediate early
                     promoter"
     primer_bind     603..623
                     /label=CMV-F
                     /note="Human CMV immediate early promoter, forward primer"
     protein_bind    654..672
                     /gene="tetO"
                     /label=tet operator
                     /bound_moiety="tetracycline repressor TetR"
                     /note="bacterial operator O2 for the tetR and tetA genes"
     protein_bind    675..693
                     /gene="tetO"
                     /label=tet operator
                     /bound_moiety="tetracycline repressor TetR"
                     /note="bacterial operator O2 for the tetR and tetA genes"
     primer_bind     703..727
                     /label=LNCX
                     /note="Human CMV promoter, forward primer"
     CDS             824..847
                     /codon_start=1
                     /product="FLAG(R) epitope tag, followed by an enterokinase
                     cleavage site"
                     /label=FLAG
                     /translation="DYKDDDDK"
     CDS             860..883
                     /codon_start=1
                     /product="8xHis affinity tag"
                     /label=8xHis
                     /translation="HHHHHHHH"
     primer_bind     complement(1147..1164)
                     /label=BGH-rev
                     /note="Bovine growth hormone terminator, reverse primer.
                     Also called BGH reverse"
     polyA_signal    1153..1377
                     /label=bGH poly(A) signal
                     /note="bovine growth hormone polyadenylation signal"
     primer_bind     complement(1510..1529)
                     /label=F1ori-R
                     /note="F1 origin, reverse primer"
     protein_bind    1661..1708
                     /label=FRT
                     /bound_moiety="FLP recombinase from the Saccharomyces
                     cerevisiae 2u plasmid"
                     /note="FLP-mediated recombination occurs in the 8-bp core
                     sequence TCTAGAAA (Turan and Bode, 2011)."
     CDS             1716..2738
                     /codon_start=1
                     /gene="aph(4)-Ia"
                     /product="aminoglycoside phosphotransferase from E. coli"
                     /label=HygR
                     /note="confers resistance to hygromycin"
                     /translation="KKPELTATSVEKFLIEKFDSVSDLMQLSEGEESRAFSFDVGGRGY
                     VLRVNSCADGFYKDRYVYRHFASAALPIPEVLDIGEFSESLTYCISRRAQGVTLQDLPE
                     TELPAVLQPVAEAMDAIAAADLSQTSGFGPFGPQGIGQYTTWRDFICAIADPHVYHWQT
                     VMDDTVSASVAQALDELMLWAEDCPEVRHLVHADFGSNNVLTDNGRITAVIDWSEAMFG
                     DSQYEVANIFFWRPWLACMEQQTRYFERRHPELAGSPRLRAYMLRIGLDQLYQSLVDGN
                     FDDAAWAQGRCDAIVRSGAGTVGRTQIARRSAAVWTDGCVEVLADSGNRRPSTRPRAKE
                     "
     polyA_signal    2868..2989
                     /label=SV40 poly(A) signal
                     /note="SV40 polyadenylation signal"
     primer_bind     complement(2905..2924)
                     /label=SV40pA-R
                     /note="SV40 polyA, reverse primer"
     primer_bind     2959..2978
                     /label=EBV-rev
                     /note="SV40 polyA terminator, reverse primer"
     primer_bind     complement(3038..3054)
                     /label=M13 rev
                     /note="common sequencing primer, one of multiple similar
                     variants"
     primer_bind     complement(3038..3054)
                     /label=M13 Reverse
                     /note="In lacZ gene. Also called M13-rev"
     primer_bind     complement(3051..3073)
                     /label=M13/pUC Reverse
                     /note="In lacZ gene"
     protein_bind    3062..3078
                     /label=lac operator
                     /bound_moiety="lac repressor encoded by lacI"
                     /note="The lac repressor binds to the lac operator to
                     inhibit transcription in E. coli. This inhibition can be
                     relieved by adding lactose or
                     isopropyl-beta-D-thiogalactopyranoside (IPTG)."
     promoter        complement(3086..3116)
                     /label=lac promoter
                     /note="promoter for the E. coli lac operon"
     protein_bind    3131..3152
                     /label=CAP binding site
                     /bound_moiety="E. coli catabolite activator protein"
                     /note="CAP binding activates transcription in the presence
                     of cAMP."
     primer_bind     complement(3269..3286)
                     /label=L4440
                     /note="L4440 vector, forward primer"
     rep_origin      complement(3440..4028)
                     /direction=LEFT
                     /label=ori
                     /note="high-copy-number ColE1/pMB1/pBR322/pUC origin of
                     replication"
     primer_bind     complement(3520..3539)
                     /label=pBR322ori-F
                     /note="pBR322 origin, forward primer"
     CDS             complement(4199..5059)
                     /codon_start=1
                     /gene="bla"
                     /product="beta-lactamase"
                     /label=AmpR
                     /note="confers resistance to ampicillin, carbenicillin, and
                     related antibiotics"
                     /translation="MSIQHFRVALIPFFAAFCLPVFAHPETLVKVKDAEDQLGARVGYI
                     ELDLNSGKILESFRPEERFPMMSTFKVLLCGAVLSRIDAGQEQLGRRIHYSQNDLVEYS
                     PVTEKHLTDGMTVRELCSAAITMSDNTAANLLLTTIGGPKELTAFLHNMGDHVTRLDRW
                     EPELNEAIPNDERDTTMPVAMATTLRKLLTGELLTLASRQQLIDWMEADKVAGPLLRSA
                     LPAGWFIADKSGAGERGSRGIIAALGPDGKPSRIVVIYTTGSQATMDERNRQIAEIGAS
                     LIKHW"
     primer_bind     4822..4841
                     /label=Amp-R
                     /note="Ampicillin resistance gene, reverse primer"
     promoter        complement(5060..5164)
                     /gene="bla"
                     /label=AmpR promoter
     primer_bind     complement(5239..5258)
                     /label=pRS-marker
                     /note="pRS vectors, use to sequence yeast selectable
                     marker"
ORIGIN
        1 catgaagaat ctgcttaggg ttaggcgttt tgcgctgctt cgcgatgtac gggccagata
       61 tacgcgttga cattgattat tgactagtta ttaatagtaa tcaattacgg ggtcattagt
      121 tcatagccca tatatggagt tccgcgttac ataacttacg gtaaatggcc cgcctggctg
      181 accgcccaac gacccccgcc cattgacgtc aataatgacg tatgttccca tagtaacgcc
      241 aatagggact ttccattgac gtcaatgggt ggagtattta cggtaaactg cccacttggc
      301 agtacatcaa gtgtatcata tgccaagtac gccccctatt gacgtcaatg acggtaaatg
      361 gcccgcctgg cattatgccc agtacatgac cttatgggac tttcctactt ggcagtacat
      421 ctacgtatta gtcatcgcta ttaccatggt gatgcggttt tggcagtaca tcaatgggcg
      481 tggatagcgg tttgactcac ggggatttcc aagtctccac cccattgacg tcaatgggag
      541 tttgttttgg caccaaaatc aacgggactt tccaaaatgt cgtaacaact ccgccccatt
      601 gacgcaaatg ggcggtaggc gtgtacggtg ggaggtctat ataagcagag ctctccctat
      661 cagtgataga gatctcccta tcagtgatag agatcgtcga cgagctcgtt tagtgaaccg
      721 tcagatcgcc tggagacgcc atccacgctg ttttgacctc catagaagac accgggaccg
      781 atccagcctc cggactctag cgtttaaact taagcttgag atggactata aagatgacga
      841 tgacaaggcc gcagccgcac atcaccacca tcatcaccat cacggatccg ggatgtttca
      901 tttggtggac tttcaggtta caatcgcgga gatcctgctc ataataatga ggacctttaa
      961 ggtgtcaata tggaaccttg attacattat caacctgatt attaagaacc tcagcaaaag
     1021 cctgacagaa aacaaataca gccagttgga tgaagaacaa cctatggaaa tcgactaagc
     1081 ctaggagata tccagcacag tggcggccgc tcgagtctag agggcccgtt taaacccgct
     1141 gatcagcctc gactgtgcct tctagttgcc agccatctgt tgtttgcccc tcccccgtgc
     1201 cttccttgac cctggaaggt gccactccca ctgtcctttc ctaataaaat gaggaaattg
     1261 catcgcattg tctgagtagg tgtcattcta ttctgggggg tggggtgggg caggacagca
     1321 agggggagga ttgggaagac aatagcaggc atgctgggga tgcggtgggc tctatggctt
     1381 ctgaggcgga aagaaccagc tggggctcta gggggtatcc ccnnnnnnnn nnnnnnnnnn
     1441 nnnnnnnnnn nnnnnnnnnn nnnnnnnnnn nnnnnnnnnn nnnnnnnnnn nnnnnnnnnn
     1501 nnnnnnnnnn nnnnnnnnnn nnnnnnnnnn nnnnnnnnnn nnnnnncnnn nnnnnnnnnn
     1561 nnnnnnnnnn nnnnnnnnnn nnnnnnnnnn nnnnnnnnnn nnnnnnnnnn nnnnnnnnnn
     1621 nnnnnnnnnn nnnnnnnnag ggtgatggtt cacgtaccta gaagttccta ttccgaagtt
     1681 cctattctct agaaagtata ggaacttcct tggccaaaaa gcctgaactc accgcgacgt
     1741 ctgtcgagaa gtttctgatc gaaaagttcg acagcgtctc cgacctgatg cagctctcgg
     1801 agggcgaaga atctcgtgct ttcagcttcg atgtaggagg gcgtggatat gtcctgcggg
     1861 taaatagctg cgccgatggt ttctacaaag atcgttatgt ttatcggcac tttgcatcgg
     1921 ccgcgctccc gattccggaa gtgcttgaca ttggggaatt cagcgagagc ctgacctatt
     1981 gcatctcccg ccgtgcacag ggtgtcacgt tgcaagacct gcctgaaacc gaactgcccg
     2041 ctgttctgca gccggtcgcg gaggccatgg atgcgatcgc tgcggccgat cttagccaga
     2101 cgagcgggtt cggcccattc ggaccgcaag gaatcggtca atacactaca tggcgtgatt
     2161 tcatatgcgc gattgctgat ccccatgtgt atcactggca aactgtgatg gacgacaccg
     2221 tcagtgcgtc cgtcgcgcag gctctcgatg agctgatgct ttgggccgag gactgccccg
     2281 aagtccggca cctcgtgcac gcggatttcg gctccaacaa tgtcctgacg gacaatggcc
     2341 gcataacagc ggtcattgac tggagcgagg cgatgttcgg ggattcccaa tacgaggtcg
     2401 ccaacatctt cttctggagg ccgtggttgg cttgtatgga gcagcagacg cgctacttcg
     2461 agcggaggca tccggagctt gcaggatcgc cgcggctccg ggcgtatatg ctccgcattg
     2521 gtcttgacca actctatcag agcttggttg acggcaattt cgatgatgca gcttgggcgc
     2581 agggtcgatg cgacgcaatc gtccgatccg gagccgggac tgtcgggcgt acacaaatcg
     2641 cccgcagaag cgcggccgtc tggaccgatg gctgtgtaga agtactcgcc gatagtggaa
     2701 accgacgccc cagcactcgt ccgagggcaa aggaatagca cgtactacga gatttcgatt
     2761 ccaccgccgc cttctatgaa aggttgggct tcggaatcgt tttccgggac gccggctgga
     2821 tgatcctcca gcgcggggat ctcatgctgg agttcttcgc ccaccccaac ttgtttattg
     2881 cagcttataa tggttacaaa taaagcaata gcatcacaaa tttcacaaat aaagcatttt
     2941 tttcactgca ttctagttgt ggtttgtcca aactcatcaa tgtatcttat catgtctgta
     3001 taccgtcgac ctctagctag agcttggcgt aatcatggtc atagctgttt cctgtgtgaa
     3061 attgttatcc gctcacaatt ccacacaaca tacgagccgg aagcataaag tgtaaagcct
     3121 ggggtgccta atgagtgagc taactcacat taattgcgtt gcgctcactg cccgctttcc
     3181 agtcgggaaa cctgtcgtgc cagctgcatt aatgaatcgg ccaacgcgcg gggagaggcg
     3241 gtttgcgtat tgggcgctct tccgcttcct cgctcactga ctcgctgcgc tcggtcgttc
     3301 ggctgcggcg agcggtatca gctcactcaa aggcggtaat acggttatcc acagaatcag
     3361 gggataacgc aggaaagaac atgtgagcaa aaggccagca aaaggccagg aaccgtaaaa
     3421 aggccgcgtt gctggcgttt ttccataggc tccgcccccc tgacgagcat cacaaaaatc
     3481 gacgctcaag tcagaggtgg cgaaacccga caggactata aagataccag gcgtttcccc
     3541 ctggaagctc cctcgtgcgc tctcctgttc cgaccctgcc gcttaccgga tacctgtccg
     3601 cctttctccc ttcgggaagc gtggcgcttt ctcatagctc acgctgtagg tatctcagtt
     3661 cggtgtaggt cgttcgctcc aagctgggct gtgtgcacga accccccgtt cagcccgacc
     3721 gctgcgcctt atccggtaac tatcgtcttg agtccaaccc ggtaagacac gacttatcgc
     3781 cactggcagc agccactggt aacaggatta gcagagcgag gtatgtaggc ggtgctacag
     3841 agttcttgaa gtggtggcct aactacggct acactagaag aacagtattt ggtatctgcg
     3901 ctctgctgaa gccagttacc ttcggaaaaa gagttggtag ctcttgatcc ggcaaacaaa
     3961 ccaccgctgg tagcggtggt ttttttgttt gcaagcagca gattacgcgc agaaaaaaag
     4021 gatctcaaga agatcctttg atcttttcta cggggtctga cgctcagtgg aacgaaaact
     4081 cacgttaagg gattttggtc atgagattat caaaaaggat cttcacctag atccttttaa
     4141 attaaaaatg aagttttaaa tcaatctaaa gtatatatga gtaaacttgg tctgacagtt
     4201 accaatgctt aatcagtgag gcacctatct cagcgatctg tctatttcgt tcatccatag
     4261 ttgcctgact ccccgtcgtg tagataacta cgatacggga gggcttacca tctggcccca
     4321 gtgctgcaat gataccgcga gacccacgct caccggctcc agatttatca gcaataaacc
     4381 agccagccgg aagggccgag cgcagaagtg gtcctgcaac tttatccgcc tccatccagt
     4441 ctattaattg ttgccgggaa gctagagtaa gtagttcgcc agttaatagt ttgcgcaacg
     4501 ttgttgccat tgctacaggc atcgtggtgt cacgctcgtc gtttggtatg gcttcattca
     4561 gctccggttc ccaacgatca aggcgagtta catgatcccc catgttgtgc aaaaaagcgg
     4621 ttagctcctt cggtcctccg atcgttgtca gaagtaagtt ggccgcagtg ttatcactca
     4681 tggttatggc agcactgcat aattctctta ctgtcatgcc atccgtaaga tgcttttctg
     4741 tgactggtga gtactcaacc aagtcattct gagaatagtg tatgcggcga ccgagttgct
     4801 cttgcccggc gtcaatacgg gataataccg cgccacatag cagaacttta aaagtgctca
     4861 tcattggaaa acgttcttcg gggcgaaaac tctcaaggat cttaccgctg ttgagatcca
     4921 gttcgatgta acccactcgt gcacccaact gatcttcagc atcttttact ttcaccagcg
     4981 tttctgggtg agcaaaaaca ggaaggcaaa atgccgcaaa aaagggaata agggcgacac
     5041 ggaaatgttg aatactcata ctcttccttt ttcaatatta ttgaagcatt tatcagggtt
     5101 attgtctcat gagcggatac atatttgaat gtatttagaa aaataaacaa ataggggttc
     5161 cgcgcacatt tccccgaaaa gtgccacctg acgtcgacgg atcgggagat ctcccgatcc
     5221 cctatggtgc actctcagta caatctgctc tgatgccgca tagttaagcc agtatctgct
     5281 ccctgcttgt gtgttggagg tcgctgagta gtgcgcgagc aaaatttaag ctacaacaag
     5341 gcaaggcttg accgacaatt g
//
