[The description below was written by a language model from this plasmid's Addgene catalogue record and the feature table of its GenBank file.]
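Description:
pcDNA5-FRT-TO-FH-Orf6 is a 5.4 kb mammalian expression plasmid built on the commercial pcDNA5-FRT-TO backbone, designed for tetracycline-regulated production of the SARS-CoV-2 accessory protein Orf6. In E. coli it replicates from a high-copy ColE1/pUC-type origin and is selected through the beta-lactamase (AmpR) gene with its own promoter. Remnants of the lac promoter, operator and CAP site are also annotated but have no role in the payload.

The expression cassette consists of the human CMV immediate-early enhancer and promoter followed by two tet operator (O2) sites, so that transcription is blocked in cells expressing the Tet repressor and released when tetracycline or doxycycline is added. Downstream lies an N-terminal tandem tag, a FLAG epitope with an enterokinase site followed by an 8xHis tag. This is fused to a codon-optimized Orf6 coding sequence derived from synthetic DNA, and the unit ends at the bovine growth hormone polyadenylation signal. The Orf6 open reading frame itself is not annotated in the feature table, and the cloning sites are recorded as unknown.

Beyond the cassette, an FRT site sits immediately upstream of a hygromycin resistance coding sequence with an SV40 poly(A) signal, and no promoter is annotated for this gene. This is the arrangement typical of FLP-mediated integration systems: recombination into a genomic FRT site in a suitable host line places the marker behind a resident promoter, so hygromycin selects for single-copy, site-specific integrants. The plasmid belongs to a set of integrative vectors for regulated expression of SARS-CoV-2 proteins implicated in RNA metabolism. The dual tag is suited to detection and tandem affinity purification of Orf6.
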