Addgene plasmid #157727: pcDNA5-FRT-TO-FH-Orf6
Purpose: mammalian expression of N-terminally Flag-His8 tagged SARS-CoV-2 Orf6 under control of a tetracycline-inducible promoter
Depositing lab: David Tollervey. Depositing organization: University of Edinburgh. Publication: Integrative vectors for regulated expression of SARS-CoV-2 proteins implicated in RNA metabolism. Bresson S, Robertson N, Sani E, Turowski TW, Shchepachev V, Kompauerova M, Spanos C, Helwak A, Tollervey D. Wellcome Open Res. 2020 Nov 3;5:261. doi: 10.12688/wellcomeopenres.16322.1. eCollection 2020. PubMed 33313418.
Backbone
  Vector backbone: pcDNA5-FRT-TO
  Backbone manufacturer: Thermo Fisher
  Vector type: Mammalian Expression
  Selectable markers: Hygromycin
Growth in bacteria
  Bacterial resistance: Ampicillin, 100 μg/mL
  Growth temperature: 37°C
  Growth strain: DH5alpha
  Copy number: High Copy
Gene/Insert
  Gene/Insert name: FH-Orf6
  Species: SARS-CoV-2
  Mutation: codon optimized
  Entrez Gene: ORF6 (a.k.a. GU280_gp06)
  Tag / fusion protein: Flag-His8 (N terminal on backbone)
  Cloning method: Restriction Enzyme; 5′ cloning site Unknown (unknown if destroyed); 3′ cloning site Unknown (unknown if destroyed)
Resource information
  A portion of this plasmid was derived from a plasmid made by: IDT
Terms and licenses: Academic/Nonprofit Terms; Industry Terms
How to cite: pcDNA5-FRT-TO-FH-Orf6 was a gift from David Tollervey (Addgene plasmid # 157727 ; http://n2t.net/addgene:157727 ; RRID:Addgene_157727)
